>Addgene plasmid #182587 | pGWT35S-OEP7-mCherry | addgene full sequence | sequence record 361246 | Addgene NGS Result
GGGCGCTCTTCCGCTTCCTCGCTCACTGACTCGCTGCGCTCGGTCGTTCGGCTGCGGCGAGCGGTATCAG
CTCACTCAAAGGCGGTAATACGGTTATCCACAGAATCAGGGGATAACGCAGGAAAGAACATGTGAGCAAA
AGGCCAGCAAAAGGCCAGGAACCGTAAAAAGGCCGCGTTGCTGGCGTTTTTCCATAGGCTCCGCCCCCCT
GACGAGCATCACAAAAATCGACGCTCAAGTCAGAGGTGGCGAAACCCGACAGGACTATAAAGATACCAGG
CGTTTCCCCCTGGAAGCTCCCTCGTGCGCTCTCCTGTTCCGACCCTGCCGCTTACCGGATACCTGTCCGC
CTTTCTCCCTTCGGGAAGCGTGGCGCTTTCTCATAGCTCACGCTGTAGGTATCTCAGTTCGGTGTAGGTC
GTTCGCTCCAAGCTGGGCTGTGTGCACGAACCCCCCGTTCAGCCCGACCGCTGCGCCTTATCCGGTAACT
ATCGTCTTGAGTCCAACCCGGTAAGACACGACTTATCGCCACTGGCAGCAGCCACTGGTAACAGGATTAG
CAGAGCGAGGTATGTAGGCGGTGCTACAGAGTTCTTGAAGTGGTGGCCTAACTACGGCTACACTAGAAGA
ACAGTATTTGGTATCTGCGCTCTGCTGAAGCCAGTTACCTTCGGAAAAAGAGTTGGTAGCTCTTGATCCG
GCAAACAAACCACCGCTGGTAGCGGTGGTTTTTTTGTTTGCAAGCAGCAGATTACGCGCAGAAAAAAAGG
ATCTCAAGAAGATCCTTTGATCTTTTCTACGGGGTCTGACGCTCAGTGGAACGAAAACTCACGTTAAGGG
ATTTTGGTCATGAGATTATCAAAAAGGATCTTCACCTAGATCCTTTTAAATTAAAAATGAAGTTTTAAAT
CAATCTAAAGTATATATGTTTTAATTAGAAAAACTCATCGAGCATCAAATGAAACTGCAATTTATTCATA
TCAGGATTATCAATACCATATTTTTGAAAAAGCCGTTTCTGTAATGAAGGAGAAAACTCACCGAGGCAGT
TCCATAGGATGGCAAGATCCTGGTATCGGTCTGCGATTCCGACTCGTCCAACATCAATACAACCTATTAA
TTTCCCCTCGTCAAAAATAAGGTTATCAAGTGAGAAATCACCATGAGTGACGACTGAATCCGGTGAGAAT
GGCAATAGCTTATGCATTTCTTTCCAGACTTGTTCAACAGGCCAGCCATTACGCTCGTCATCAAAATCAC
TCGCATCAACCAAACCGTTATTCATTCGTGATTGCGCCTGAGCGAGACGAAATACGCGATCGCTGTTAAA
AGGACAATTACAAACAGGAATCGAATGCAACCGGCGCAGGAACACTGCCAGCGCATCAACAATATTTTCA
CCTGAATCAGGATATTCTTCTAATACCTGGAATGCTGTTTTCCCTGGGATCGCAGAGGTGAGTAACCATG
CATCATCAGGAGTACGGATAAAATGCTTGATGGTCGGAAGAGGCATAAATTCCGTCAGCCAGTTTAGTCT
GACCATCTCATCTGTAACATCATTGGCAACGCTACCTTTGCCATGTTTCAGAAACAACTCTGGCGCATCG
GGCTTCCCATACAATCGATAGATTGTCGCACCTGATTGCCCGACATTATCGCGAGCCCATTTATACCCAT
ATAAATCAGCATCCATGTTGGAATTTAATCGCGGCCTTGAGCAAGACGTTTCCCGTTGAATATGGCTCAT
AACACCCCTTGTATTACTGTTTATGTAAGCAGACATAAGCATTTATCAGGGTTATTGTCTCATGAGCGGA
TACATATTTGAATGTATTTAGAAAAATAAACAAATAGGGGTTCCGCGCACATTTCCCCGAAAAGTGCCAC
CTGACGTCTAAGAAACCATTATTATCATGACATTAACCTATAAAAATAGGCGTATCACGAGGCCCTTTCG
TCTCGCGCGTTTCGGTGATGACGGTGAAAACCTCTGACACATGCAGCTCCCGGAGACGGTCACAGCTTGT
CTGTAAGCGGATGCCGGGAGCAGACAAGCCCGTCAGGGCGCGTCAGCGGGTGTTGGCGGGTGTCGGGGCT
GGCTTAACTATGCGGCATCAGAGCAGATTGTACTGAGAGTGCACCATATGCGGTGTGAAATACCGCACAG
ATGCGTAAGGAGAAAATATTACTACAGGCGCCATTCGCCATTCAGGCTGCGCAACTGTTGGGAAGGGCGA
TCGGTGCGGGCCTCTTCGCTATTACGCCAGCTGGCGAAAGGGGGATGTGCTGCAAGGCGATTAAGTTGGG
TAACGCCAGGGTTTTCCCAGTCACGACGTTGTAAAACGACGGCCAGTGAGCTAGTGTAATACGACTCACT
ATAGGGCGCGGCCGCAGAATTCGAGCTCGGTACCCGGGATCTCGAGGCCAGATCTCCCGGGCTCAGAAGA
CCGAGGGCTATTGAGACTTTTCAACAAAGGGTAATATCGGGAAACCTCCTCGGATTCCATTGCCCAGCTA
TCTGTCACTTATCGAAAGGACAGTAGAAAAGGAAGGTGGCTCCTACAAATGCCATCATTGCGATAAAGGA
AAGGCTATCGTTCAAGATGCCTCTACCGACAGTGGTCCCAAAGATGGACCCCCACCCACGAGGAACATCG
TGGAAAAAGAAGACGTTCCAACCACGTCTTCAAAGCAAGTGGATTGATGTGATATCTCCACTGACGTAAG
GGATGACGCACAATCCCACTATCCTTCGCAAGACCCTTCCTCTATATAAGGAAGTTCATTTCATTTGGAG
AGGACAGGCTTCTTGAGATCCTTCAACAATTACCAACAACAACAAACAACAAACAACATTACAATTACTA
TTTACAATTACAGAATTCGAGCTCGGTACCAAGCTTGGAGGCTCAGGAGGCTCCACAAGTTTGTACAAAA
AAGCAGGCTCCATGGGAAAAACTTCGGGAGCGAAACAGGCGACTGTGGTGGTCGCAGCGATGGCGTTAGG
ATGGTTAGCCATAGAGATCGCTTTCAAGCCTTTCCTCGATAAATTCCGCTCCTCAATCGACAAATCTGAC
CCAACCAAAGACCCCGATGACATGGTGAGCAAGGGCGAGGAGGATAACATGGCCATCATCAAGGAGTTCA
TGCGCTTCAAGGTGCACATGGAGGGCTCCGTGAACGGCCACGAGTTCGAGATCGAGGGCGAGGGCGAGGG
CCGCCCCTACGAGGGCACCCAGACCGCCAAGCTGAAGGTGACCAAGGGTGGCCCCCTGCCCTTCGCCTGG
GACATCCTGTCCCCTCAGTTCATGTACGGCTCCAAGGCCTACGTGAAGCACCCCGCCGACATCCCCGACT
ACTTGAAGCTGTCCTTCCCCGAGGGCTTCAAGTGGGAGCGCGTGATGAACTTCGAGGACGGCGGCGTGGT
GACCGTGACCCAGGACTCCTCCCTGCAGGACGGCGAGTTCATCTACAAGGTGAAGCTGCGCGGCACCAAC
TTCCCCTCCGACGGCCCCGTAATGCAGAAGAAGACCATGGGCTGGGAGGCCTCCTCCGAGCGGATGTACC
CCGAGGACGGCGCCCTGAAGGGCGAGATCAAGCAGAGGCTGAAGCTGAAGGACGGCGGCCACTACGACGC
TGAGGTCAAGACCACCTACAAGGCCAAGAAGCCCGTGCAGCTGCCCGGCGCCTACAACGTCAACATCAAG
TTGGACATCACCTCCCACAACGAGGACTACACCATCGTGGAACAGTACGAACGCGCCGAGGGCCGCCACT
CCACCGGCGGCATGGACGAGCTGTACAAGGACCCAGCTTTCTTGTACAAAGTGGTTGGAGGCTCAGGAGG
CTCCCCATGGGCTAGCACTAGTATCTAGAATCGTTCAAACATTTGGCAATAAAGTTTCTTAAGATTGAAT
CCTGTTGCCGGTCTTGCGATGATTATCATATAATTTCTGTTGAATTACGTTAAGCATGTAATAATTAACA
TGTAATGCATGACGTTATTTATGAGATGGGTTTTTATGATTAGAGTCCCGCAATTATACATTTAATACGC
GATAGAAAACAAAATATAGCGCGCAAACTAGGATAAATTATCGCGCGCGGTGTCATCTATGTTACTAGAT
GCGGCCGCAATTGTGGATCCGCTCTAGAGTCGACCTGCAGGCATGCAAGCTTGCGGCCGCGTATTCTATA
GTGTCACCTAAATAGCATGGCGTAATCATGGTCATAGCTGTTTCCTGTGTGAAATTGTTATCCGCTCACA
ATTCCACACAACATACGAGCCGGAAGCATAAAGTGTAAAGCCTGGGGTGCCTAATGAGTGAGCTAACTCA
CATTAATTGCGTTGCGCTCACTGCCCGCTTTCCAGTCGGGAAACCTGTCGTGCCAGCTGCATTAATGAAT
CGGCCAACGCGCGGGGAGAGGCGGTTTGCGTATT
Features (pLannotate 1.2.2; 23 found; start..end, strand, type, name):
    189..777     -  rep_origin     ori: high-copy-number ColE1/pMB1/pBR322/pUC origin of replication
    935..1750    -  CDS            KanR: aminoglycoside phosphotransferase; aph(3')-Ia; confers resistance to kanamycin in bacteria or G418 (Geneticin®) in eukaryotes
   1787..1867    -  promoter       AmpR promoter (fragment): bla
   1962..1997    +  CDS            rop (fragment): Rop protein, which maintains plasmids at low copy number; rop
   2099..2188    +  misc_feature   bom (fragment): basis of mobility region from pBR322
   2204..2359    -  CDS            lacZα (fragment): LacZα fragment of β-galactosidase; lacZ fragment
   2367..2385    +  promoter       T7 promoter: promoter for bacteriophage T7 RNA polymerase
   2397..2418    +  misc_feature   MCS (fragment): pUC18/19 multiple cloning site
   2462..2806    +  promoter       CaMV 35S promoter: strong constitutive promoter from cauliflower mosaic virus
   2758..2804    +  promoter       minimal CaMV 35S promoter: minimal 35S promoter from cauliflower mosaic virus
   2826..2881    +  misc_feature   TMV Ω: translational enhancer from the tobacco mosaic virus 5'-leader sequence (Gallie et al., 1988)
   2883..2900    +  misc_feature   MCS (fragment): pUC18/19 multiple cloning site
   2925..2949    +  protein_bind   attB1: mutant version of attB; recombination site for the Gateway® BP reaction BP Clonase™
   2952..3101    +  CDS            OEP7 (fragment): OEP7_ARATH - Experimental evidence at protein level: Swiss-Prot protein existence level 1. From Arabidopsis thaliana (Mouse-ear cress).
   3102..3809    +  CDS            mCherry: mCherry is a basic (constitutively fluorescent) red fluorescent protein published in 2004, derived from Discosoma sp.. It is reported to be a very rapidly-maturing monomer with low acid sensitivity.
   3811..3835    -  protein_bind   attB2: mutant version of attB; recombination site for the Gateway® BP reaction BP Clonase™
   3880..4130    +  terminator     NOS terminator: nopaline synthase terminator and poly(A) signal
   4152..4182    +  misc_feature   MCS (fragment): pUC18/19 multiple cloning site
   4195..4213    -  promoter       SP6 promoter: promoter for bacteriophage SP6 RNA polymerase
   4255..4271    -  protein_bind   lac operator: The lac repressor binds to the lac operator to inhibit transcription in E. coli. This inhibition can be relieved by adding lactose or isopropyl-β-D-thiogalactopyranoside (IPTG). lac repressor encoded by lacI
   4279..4309    -  promoter       lac promoter: promoter for the E. coli lac operon
   4324..4345    -  protein_bind   CAP binding site: CAP binding activates transcription in the presence of cAMP. E. coli catabolite activator protein
   4358..6       -  CDS            lacI (fragment) (across the origin): lac repressor; lacI; The lac repressor binds to the lac operator to inhibit transcription in E. coli. This inhibition can be relieved by adding lactose or isopropyl-β-D-thiogalactopyranoside (IPTG).
