[The description below was written by a language model from this plasmid's Addgene catalogue record and pLannotate feature annotations shown in this document.]
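Description:
pGWT35S-OEP7-mCherry is a small (about 4.4 kb) plant expression plasmid built on the pGWT35S Gateway-compatible backbone and intended for transient expression in plant cells rather than stable transformation. The feature table shows no T-DNA borders or plant selectable marker, consistent with direct DNA delivery; the associated publication concerns particle bombardment and subcellular localization analysis in the aquatic plant Egeria densa. In E. coli it replicates from a high-copy ColE1/pUC-type origin and is selected with kanamycin through an aph(3')-Ia resistance gene. The remaining bacterial annotations (fragments of lacZα, lacI, rop and bom, the lac promoter/operator, and flanking T7 and SP6 promoters) are leftovers of the cloning-vector scaffold and play no role in plant expression.

The expression cassette is driven by the strong constitutive CaMV 35S promoter, followed by the tobacco mosaic virus Ω leader, which acts as a translational enhancer. Downstream, between attB1 and attB2 sites left by Gateway recombination, lies an open reading frame in which a roughly 150 bp coding segment matching Arabidopsis thaliana OEP7 (annotated as a fragment) is followed directly by mCherry, a monomeric red fluorescent protein, placed at the C terminus. A nopaline synthase (NOS) terminator supplies the polyadenylation signal. OEP7 is an outer envelope membrane protein of plastids, so the fusion directs red fluorescence to the chloroplast/plastid outer envelope. The construct therefore serves as an organelle marker for fluorescence microscopy, useful for visualizing plastid envelopes or as a co-localization reference when determining the subcellular location of other proteins.
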