Addgene plasmid #182587: pGWT35S-OEP7-mCherry
Purpose: Transient expression of OEP7-mCherry in plant cell (Outer envelope membrane of plastid/chloroplast)
Depositing lab: Yutaka Kodama. Depositing organization: Utsunomiya University. Publication: Particle bombardment and subcellular protein localization analysis in the aquatic plant Egeria densa. Osaki Y, Kodama Y. PeerJ. 2017 Sep 7;5:e3779. doi: 10.7717/peerj.3779. eCollection 2017. PubMed 28894649.
Backbone
  Vector backbone: pGWT35S
  Vector type: Plant Expression
Growth in bacteria
  Bacterial resistance: Kanamycin, 50 μg/mL
  Growth temperature: 37°C
  Growth strain: DH5alpha
  Copy number: Unknown
Gene/Insert
  Gene/Insert name: OEP7
  Promoter: CaMV 35S promoter
  Tag / fusion protein: mCherry (C terminal on insert)
  Cloning method: Gateway Cloning
  Sequencing primers: 5′ GGGGACAAGTTTGTACAAAAAAGCAGGCTCCATGGGAAAAACTTCGGG; 3′ GGGGACCACTTTGTACAAGAAAGCTGGGTCCTTGTACAGCTCGTCCATG
Terms and licenses: Academic/Nonprofit Terms; Industry Terms: Not Available to Industry
How to cite: pGWT35S-OEP7-mCherry was a gift from Yutaka Kodama (Addgene plasmid # 182587 ; http://n2t.net/addgene:182587 ; RRID:Addgene_182587)
